Addgene plasmid #90291: BB1_T_34_ani_trpC
Purpose: BB1 terminator trpC gene Aspergillus nidulans between FS3 and FS4
Depositing lab: Michael Sauer. Depositing organization: Universitaet fur Bodenkultur Wien (BOKU-WIEN). Publication: An efficient tool for metabolic pathway construction and gene integration for Aspergillus niger. Sarkari P, Marx H, Blumhoff ML, Mattanovich D, Sauer M, Steiger MG. Bioresour Technol. 2017 May 4. pii: S0960-8524(17)30643-0. doi: 10.1016/j.biortech.2017.05.004. PubMed 28533066.
Backbone
  Vector backbone: BB1_L_34_syn_BsaI
  Backbone size w/o insert (bp): 1966
  Total vector size (bp): 3708
  Vector type: Bacterial Expression
Growth in bacteria
  Bacterial resistance: Kanamycin, 50 μg/mL
  Growth temperature: 37°C
  Growth strain: DH5alpha
  Copy number: Unknown
Gene/Insert
  Gene/Insert name: trpC
  Species: A. nidulens
  Insert size (bp): 796
  GenBank ID: Z32524.1
  Cloning method: Unknown
  Sequencing primers: 5′ GTAAAACGACGGCCAGTT; 3′ CAGGAAACAGCTATGAC
Terms and licenses: Academic/Nonprofit Terms; Industry Terms: Not Available to Industry
How to cite: BB1_T_34_ani_trpC was a gift from Michael Sauer (Addgene plasmid # 90291 ; http://n2t.net/addgene:90291 ; RRID:Addgene_90291)
