[The description below was written by a language model from this plasmid's Addgene catalogue record and pLannotate feature annotations shown in this document.]
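Description:
BB1_T_34_ani_trpC is a small (about 3.7 kb) bacterial cloning plasmid that serves as a level-one ("BB1") part-storage vector in a modular assembly toolkit developed for metabolic pathway construction and gene integration in Aspergillus niger. It is built on the BB1_L_34_syn_BsaI backbone and is maintained in E. coli through a high-copy ColE1/pUC-type origin, with selection by a kanamycin resistance gene (aph(3')-Ia). An f1 phage origin is also annotated, along with a short remnant of the AmpR promoter that has no functional resistance gene attached.

The payload is the transcription terminator of the Aspergillus nidulans trpC gene, recorded as a roughly 0.8 kb insert and annotated as a 774 bp terminator feature lying on the reverse strand relative to the surrounding elements. According to the stated purpose, the part sits between fusion sites FS3 and FS4, the positions that define the terminator slot in this system, so that it can be released and joined in a defined order downstream of a promoter and coding sequence. The backbone name points to BsaI-based Golden Gate style assembly, although the restriction sites themselves are not annotated in the feature table.

The insert is flanked by leftovers of a lacZα cloning region: a lacI fragment, CAP binding site, lac promoter and operator, T7 and SP6 promoters, and a partial lacZα. These do not drive any expression payload here; despite the "bacterial expression" classification, the plasmid carries no coding insert and functions as a donor of a fungal terminator part. The listed backbone and insert sizes do not add up to the total size, a discrepancy the record does not explain.
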