Features (pLannotate 1.2.2; 12 found; start..end, strand, type, name):
    151..966     +  CDS            KanR: aminoglycoside phosphotransferase; aph(3')-Ia; confers resistance to kanamycin in bacteria or G418 (Geneticin®) in eukaryotes
   1051..1639    +  rep_origin     ori: high-copy-number ColE1/pMB1/pBR322/pUC origin of replication
   1822..1914    +  CDS            lacI (fragment): lac repressor; lacI; The lac repressor binds to the lac operator to inhibit transcription in E. coli. This inhibition can be relieved by adding lactose or isopropyl-β-D-thiogalactopyranoside (IPTG).
   1927..1948    +  protein_bind   CAP binding site: CAP binding activates transcription in the presence of cAMP. E. coli catabolite activator protein
   1963..1993    +  promoter       lac promoter: promoter for the E. coli lac operon
   2001..2017    +  protein_bind   lac operator: The lac repressor binds to the lac operator to inhibit transcription in E. coli. This inhibition can be relieved by adding lactose or isopropyl-β-D-thiogalactopyranoside (IPTG). lac repressor encoded by lacI
   2060..2078    +  promoter       T7 promoter: promoter for bacteriophage T7 RNA polymerase
   2148..2921    -  terminator     trpC terminator: trpC; transcription terminator from the Aspergillus nidulans trpC gene (Punt et al., 1987)
   3016..3034    -  promoter       SP6 promoter: promoter for bacteriophage SP6 RNA polymerase
   3044..3201    +  CDS            lacZα (fragment): LacZα fragment of β-galactosidase; lacZ fragment
   3232..3660    -  rep_origin     f1 ori (sequence partly withheld): f1 bacteriophage origin of replication; arrow indicates direction of (+) strand synthesis
   3687..3707    +  promoter       AmpR promoter (fragment): bla
>Addgene plasmid #90291 | BB1_T_34_ani_trpC | addgene full sequence | sequence record 181801 | Addgene NGS Result
GATCTCTGTCAGACCAAGTTTACTCATATATACTTTAGATTGATTTAAAACTTCATTTTTAATTTAAAAG
GATCTAGGTGAAGATCCTTTTTGATAATCTCATGAACAATAAAACTGTCTGCTTACATAAACAGTAATAC
AAGGGGTGTTATGAGCCATATTCAACGGGAAACGTCTTGCTCTAGGCCGCGATTAAATTCCAACATGGAT
GCTGATTTATATGGGTATAAATGGGCTCGCGATAATGTCGGGCAATCAGGTGCGACAATCTATCGATTGT
ATGGGAAGCCCGATGCGCCAGAGTTGTTTCTGAAACATGGCAAAGGTAGCGTTGCCAATGATGTTACAGA
TGAGATGGTCAGACTAAACTGGCTGACGGAATTTATGCCTCTTCCGACCATCAAGCATTTTATCCGTACT
CCTGATGATGCATGGTTACTCACCACTGCGATCCCCGGGAAAACAGCATTCCAGGTATTAGAAGAATATC
CTGATTCAGGTGAAAATATTGTTGATGCGCTGGCAGTGTTCCTGCGCCGGTTGCATTCGATTCCTGTTTG
TAATTGTCCTTTTAACAGCGATCGCGTATTTCGTCTCGCTCAGGCGCAATCACGAATGAATAACGGTTTG
GTTGATGCGAGTGATTTTGATGACGAGCGTAATGGCTGGCCTGTTGAACAAGTCTGGAAAGAAATGCATA
AACTTTTGCCATTCTCACCGGATTCAGTCGTCACTCATGGTGATTTCTCACTTGATAACCTTATTTTTGA
CGAGGGGAAATTAATAGGTTGTATTGATGTTGGACGAGTCGGAATCGCAGACCGATACCAGGATCTTGCC
ATCCTATGGAACTGCCTCGGTGAGTTTTCTCCTTCATTACAGAAACGGCTTTTTCAAAAATATGGTATTG
ATAATCCTGATATGAATAAATTGCAGTTTCATTTGATGCTCGATGAGTTTTTCTAAGAATTAATTCATGA
CCAAAATCCCTTAACGTGAGTTTTCGTTCCACTGAGCGTCAGACCCCGTAGAAAAGATCAAAGGATCTTC
TTGAGATCCTTTTTTTCTGCGCGTAATCTGCTGCTTGCAAACAAAAAAACCACCGCTACCAGCGGTGGTT
TGTTTGCCGGATCAAGAGCTACCAACTCTTTTTCCGAAGGTAACTGGCTTCAGCAGAGCGCAGATACCAA
ATACTGTTCTTCTAGTGTAGCCGTAGTTAGGCCACCACTTCAAGAACTCTGTAGCACCGCCTACATACCT
CGCTCTGCTAATCCTGTTACCAGTGGCTGCTGCCAGTGGCGATAAGTCGTGTCTTACCGGGTTGGACTCA
AGACGATAGTTACCGGATAAGGCGCAGCGGTCGGGCTGAACGGGGGGTTCGTGCACACAGCCCAGCTTGG
AGCGAACGACCTACACCGAACTGAGATACCTACAGCGTGAGCTATGAGAAAGCGCCACGCTTCCCGAAGG
GAGAAAGGCGGACAGGTATCCGGTAAGCGGCAGGGTCGGAACAGGAGAGCGCACGAGGGAGCTTCCAGGG
GGAAACGCCTGGTATCTTTATAGTCCTGTCGGGTTTCGCCACCTCTGACTTGAGCGTCGATTTTTGTGAT
GCTCGTCAGGGGGGCGGAGCCTATGGAAAAACGCCAGCAACGCGGCCTTTTTACGGTTCCTGGCCTTTTG
CTGGCCTTTTGCTCACATGTTCTTTCCTGCGTTATCCCCTGATTCTGTGGATAACCGTATTACCGCCTTT
GAGTGAGCTGATACCGCTCGCCGCAGCCGAACGACCGAGCGCAGCGAGTCAGTGAGCGAGGAAGCGGAAG
AGCGCCCAATACGCAAACCGCCTCTCCCCGCGCGTTGGCCGATTCATTAATGCAGCTGGCACGACAGGTT
TCCCGACTGGAAAGCGGGCAGTGAGCGCAACGCAATTAATGTGAGTTAGCTCACTCATTAGGCACCCCAG
GCTTTACACTTTATGCTTCCGGCTCGTATGTTGTGTGGAATTGTGAGCGGATAACAATTTCACACAGGAA
ACAGCTATGACCATGATTACGCCAAGCTCTAATACGACTCACTATAGGGAAAGCTCGGTACCACGCATGC
TGCAGACGCGTTACGTATCGGATCCAGAATTCGTGATGAAGACGCAGCGAGTGGAGATGTGGAGTGGGCG
CTTACACAGTACACGAGGACTTCTAGAAAGAAGGATTACCTCTAAACAAGTGTACCTGTGCATTCTGGGT
AAACGACTCATAGGAGAGTTGTAAAAAAGTTTCGGCCGGCGTATTGGGTGTTACGGAGCATTCACTAGGC
AACCATGCATGGTTACTATTGTATACCCATCTTAGTAGGAATGATTTTCGAGGTTTATACCTACGATGAA
TGTGTGTCCTGTAGGCTTGAGAGTTCAAGGAAGAAACAGTGCAATTATCTTTGCGAACCCAGGGGCTGGT
GACGGAATTTTCATAGTCAAGCTATCAGAGTAAAGAAGAGGAGCATGTCAAAGTACAATTAGAGACAAAT
ATATAGTCGCGTGGAGCCAAGAGCGGATTCCTCAGTCTCGTAGGACTCTTGACGACCGTTGATCTGCTTG
ATCTCGTCTCCCGAAAATGAAAATAGACTCTGCTAAGCTATTCTTCTGCTTCGCCGGAGCCTGAAGGGCG
TACTAGGGTTGCGAGGTCCAATGCATTAATGCATTGCAGATGAGCTGTATCTGGAAGAGGTAAACCCGAA
ACGCGTTTTATTCTTGTTGACATGGAGCTATTAAATCACTAGAAGGCACTCTTTGCTGCTTGGACAAATG
AACGTATCTTATCGAGATCCTGAACACCATTTGTCTCAACTCCGGAGCTGACATCGACACCAACGATCTT
ATATCCAGATTCGTCAAGCTGTTTGATGATTTCAGTAACGTTAAGTGGATCAAGCGCGTCTTCATCTGAA
TTCGTCGACAAGCTTCTCGAGCCTAGGCTAGCTCTAGACCACACGTGTGGGGGCCCGAGCTCGCGGCCGC
TGTATTCTATAGTGTCACCTAAATGGCCGCACAATTCACTGGCCGTCGTTTTACAACGTCGTGACTGGGA
AAACCCTGGCGTTACCCAACTTAATCGCCTTGCAGCACATCCCCCTTTCGCCAGCTGGCGTAATAGCGAA
GAGGCCCGCACCGATCGCCCTTCCCAACAGTTGCGCAGCCTGAATGGCGAATGGAAATTGTAAGCGTTAA
TATTTTGTTAAAATTCGCGTTAAATTTTTGTTAAATCAGCTCATTTTTTAACCAATAGGCCGAAATCGGC
AAAATCCCTTATAAATCAAAAGAATAGACCGAGATAGGGT
[37 nt withheld, positions 3331-3367]
AAAGAACGTGGACTCCAACGTCAAAGG
[49 nt withheld, positions 3395-3443]
T
[91 nt withheld, positions 3445-3535]
G
[124 nt withheld, positions 3537-3660]
CAGGTGGCACTTTTCGGGGAAATGTGCGCGGAACCCCTATTTGTTTAA
